Addgene plasmid #86685: pHAGE2 mCherry-Rtn4HD
Purpose: Lentivirus to stably express fluorescent human protein in mammalian cells
Depositing lab: Tom Rapoport. Depositing organization: Harvard Medical School. Publication: Cooperation of the ER-shaping proteins atlastin, lunapark, and reticulons to generate a tubular membrane network. Wang S, Tukachinsky H, Romano FB, Rapoport TA. Elife. 2016 Sep 13;5. pii: e18605. doi: 10.7554/eLife.18605. PubMed 27619977.
Backbone
  Vector backbone: pHAGE2 mCherry N-terminal
  Backbone size w/o insert (bp): 8200
  Total vector size (bp): 8929
  Vector type: Mammalian Expression, Lentiviral
  Selectable markers: Blasticidin
Growth in bacteria
  Bacterial resistance: Ampicillin, 100 μg/mL
  Growth temperature: 37°C
  Growth strain: NEB Stable
  Copy number: High Copy
Gene/Insert
  Gene/Insert name: Rtn4 homology domain
  Species: H. sapiens (human)
  Insert size (bp): 696
  Mutation: homology domain only
  Entrez Gene: RTN4 (a.k.a. ASY, NI220/250, NOGO, NSP, NSP-CL, Nbla00271, Nbla10545, RTN-X, RTN4-A, RTN4-B1, RTN4-B2, RTN4-C)
  Promoter: CMV
  Tag / fusion protein: mCherry (N terminal on backbone)
  Cloning method: Restriction Enzyme; 5′ cloning site XhoI (not destroyed); 3′ cloning site NotI (not destroyed)
  Sequencing primers: 5′ GGTCTATATAAGCAGAGCTCG; 3′ CATATAGACAAACGCACACC
Resource information
  A portion of this plasmid was derived from a plasmid made by: Yoko Shibata
Terms and licenses: Academic/Nonprofit Terms; Industry Terms: Not Available to Industry
How to cite: pHAGE2 mCherry-Rtn4HD was a gift from Tom Rapoport (Addgene plasmid # 86685 ; http://n2t.net/addgene:86685 ; RRID:Addgene_86685)
