[The description below was written by a language model from this plasmid's Addgene catalogue record and pLannotate feature annotations shown in this document.]
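Description:
pHAGE2 mCherry-Rtn4HD is an HIV-1-based lentiviral transfer plasmid of about 8.9 kb, built on the pHAGE2 backbone and intended for stable expression of a fluorescently tagged human protein in mammalian cells. In bacteria it is maintained through a high-copy ColE1/pUC-type origin and selected with ampicillin via the β-lactamase gene. The lentiviral portion carries HIV-1 long terminal repeat sequences flanking the Ψ packaging signal with an adjoining gag fragment, the Rev response element for Rev-dependent export of the genomic RNA, and the cPPT/CTS element that aids nuclear import of the reverse-transcribed genome. Viral structural and enzymatic functions are not encoded apart from small gene remnants, so packaging depends on components supplied separately.

The expression cassette is driven by the CMV immediate-early enhancer and promoter. It encodes mCherry, contributed by the backbone, fused to the N-terminus of the reticulon homology domain of human RTN4 (Nogo), a roughly 700 bp insert cloned between XhoI and NotI sites that lacks the rest of the protein. The automated annotation labels this region as a fragment of a Xenopus reticulon, which most likely reflects conservation of the homology domain across the family rather than a different insert. Downstream, an EMCV IRES links the blasticidin S deaminase gene to the same transcript, so blasticidin selection enriches for transduced cells expressing the fusion, and a WPRE enhances transcript stability and expression. According to the associated publication title, the construct was made in the context of work on how ER-shaping proteins such as reticulons, atlastin and lunapark generate the tubular ER network; the red fusion allows this membrane-shaping domain to be visualised in stable cell lines.
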