Features (pLannotate 1.2.2; 27 found; start..end, strand, type, name):
      1..709     +  CDS            mCherry (fragment): monomeric derivative of DsRed fluorescent protein (Shaner et al., 2004) mammalian codon-optimized
    709..734     +  misc_feature   MCS (fragment): multiple cloning site
    853..1419    +  CDS            rtn1-a (fragment): RTN1A_XENLA - Experimental evidence at transcript level: Swiss-Prot protein existence level 2. Inhibits amyloid precursor protein processing, probably by blocking BACE1 activity. From Xenopus laevis (African clawed frog).
   1454..2039    +  misc_feature   IRES2: internal ribosome entry site (IRES) of the encephalomyocarditis virus (EMCV)
   2040..2435    +  CDS            BSD: blasticidin S deaminase; Aspergillus terreus BSD; confers resistance to blasticidin
   2548..3136    +  misc_feature   WPRE: woodchuck hepatitis virus posttranscriptional regulatory element
   3131..3241    +  CDS            nef (fragment): NEF_SIVS4 - Experimental evidence at protein level: Swiss-Prot protein existence level 1. Interferes with TCR signaling from the cell membrane. Interacts with CD247/TCRZ (TCR zeta chain) and exert potent down- regulation of cell surface TCR/CD3 complexes. From Simian immunodeficiency virus (isolate F236/smH4) (SIV-sm) (Simian immunodeficiency virus sooty mangabey monkey).
   3284..3464    +  LTR            5' LTR (truncated): truncated 5' long terminal repeat (LTR) from HIV-1
   3597..3701    +  promoter       AmpR promoter: bla
   3702..4562    +  CDS            AmpR: β-lactamase; bla; confers resistance to ampicillin, carbenicillin, and related antibiotics
   4733..5321    +  rep_origin     ori: high-copy-number ColE1/pMB1/pBR322/pUC origin of replication
   5504..5558    +  CDS            lacI (fragment): lac repressor; lacI; The lac repressor binds to the lac operator to inhibit transcription in E. coli. This inhibition can be relieved by adding lactose or isopropyl-β-D-thiogalactopyranoside (IPTG).
   5564..5657    +  rep_origin     SV40 ori (fragment): SV40 origin of replication
   5682..5719    +  CDS            lacI (fragment): lac repressor; lacI; The lac repressor binds to the lac operator to inhibit transcription in E. coli. This inhibition can be relieved by adding lactose or isopropyl-β-D-thiogalactopyranoside (IPTG).
   5732..5753    +  protein_bind   CAP binding site: CAP binding activates transcription in the presence of cAMP. E. coli catabolite activator protein
   5768..5798    +  promoter       lac promoter: promoter for the E. coli lac operon
   5806..5822    +  protein_bind   lac operator: The lac repressor binds to the lac operator to inhibit transcription in E. coli. This inhibition can be relieved by adding lactose or isopropyl-β-D-thiogalactopyranoside (IPTG). lac repressor encoded by lacI
   5856..5939    +  polyA_signal   SV40 poly(A) signal (fragment): SV40 polyadenylation signal
   6106..6435    +  CDS            nef (fragment): NEF_HV1BR - Experimental evidence at protein level: Swiss-Prot protein existence level 1. Extracellular Nef protein targets CD4(+) T-lymphocytes for apoptosis by interacting with CXCR4 surface receptors (PubMed:14990729). From Human immunodeficiency virus type 1 group M subtype B (isolate BRU/LAI) (HIV-1).
   6483..6740    +  LTR            5' LTR (truncated): truncated 5' long terminal repeat (LTR) from HIV-1
   6787..6912    +  misc_feature   HIV-1 Ψ: packaging signal of human immunodeficiency virus type 1
   6896..7234    +  CDS            HIV-1 gag (fragment): gag protein from human immunodeficiency virus 1; gag
   7409..7642    +  misc_feature   RRE: The Rev response element (RRE) of HIV-1 allows for Rev-dependent mRNA export from the nucleus to the cytoplasm.
   8019..8119    +  CDS            Rev (fragment): human immunodeficiency virus 1 (HIV-1) Rev protein; rev; enhances nuclear export of unspliced and incompletely spliced viral mRNAs
   8167..8284    +  misc_feature   cPPT/CTS: central polypurine tract and central termination sequence of HIV-1
   8336..8639    +  enhancer       CMV enhancer: human cytomegalovirus immediate early enhancer
   8640..8843    +  promoter       CMV promoter: human cytomegalovirus (CMV) immediate early promoter
>Addgene plasmid #86685 | pHAGE2 mCherry-Rtn4HD | addgene full sequence | sequence record 171267 | Addgene NGS Result
ATGGTGAGCAAGGGCGAGGAGGATAACATGGCCATCATCAAGGAGTTCATGCGCTTCAAGGTGCACATGG
AGGGCTCCGTGAACGGCCACGAGTTCGAGATCGAGGGCGAGGGCGAGGGCCGCCCCTACGAGGGCACCCA
GACCGCCAAGCTGAAGGTGACCAAGGGTGGCCCCCTGCCCTTCGCCTGGGACATCCTGTCCCCTCAGTTC
ATGTACGGCTCCAAGGCCTACGTGAAGCACCCCGCCGACATCCCCGACTACTTGAAGCTGTCCTTCCCCG
AGGGCTTCAAGTGGGAGCGCGTGATGAACTTCGAGGACGGCGGCGTGGTGACCGTGACCCAGGACTCCTC
CCTGCAGGACGGCGAGTTCATCTACAAGGTGAAGCTGCGCGGCACCAACTTCCCCTCCGACGGCCCCGTA
ATTCAGAAGAAGACCATGGGCTGGGAGGCCTCCTCCGAGCGGATGTACCCCGAGGACGGCGCCCTGAAGG
GCGAGATCAAGCAGAGGCTGAAGCTGAAGGACGGCGGCCACTACGACGCTGAGGTCAAGACCACCTACAA
GGCCAAGAAGCCCGTGCAGCTGCCCGGCGCCTACAACGTCAACATCAAGTTGGACATCACCTCCCACAAC
GAGGACTACACCATCGTGGAACAGTACGAACGCGCCGAGGGCCGCCACTCCACCGGCGGCATGGACGAGC
TGTACAAGTCCGGACTCAGATCTCGAGCACAAGCAGAGATAGAGAGCATAGTTAAACCCAAAGTTCTTGT
GAAAGAAGCTGAGAAAAAACTTCCTTCCGATACAGAAAAAGAGGACAGATCACCATCTGCTATATTTTCA
GCAGAGCTGAGTAAAACTTCAGTTGTTGACCTCCTGTACTGGAGAGACATTAAGAAGACTGGAGTGGTGT
TTGGTGCCAGCCTATTCCTGCTGCTTTCATTGACAGTATTCAGCATTGTGAGCGTAACAGCCTACATTGC
CTTGGCCCTGCTCTCTGTGACCATCAGCTTTAGGATATACAAGGGTGTGATCCAAGCTATCCAGAAATCA
GATGAAGGCCACCCATTCAGGGCATATCTGGAATCTGAAGTTGCTATATCTGAGGAGTTGGTTCAGAAGT
ACAGTAATTCTGCTCTTGGTCATGTGAACTGCACGATAAAGGAACTCAGGCGCCTCTTCTTAGTTGATGA
TTTAGTTGATTCTCTGAAGTTTGCAGTGTTGATGTGGGTATTTACCTATGTTGGTGCCTTGTTTAATGGT
CTGACACTACTGATTTTGGCTCTCATTTCACTCTTCAGTGTTCCTGTTATTTATGAACGGCATCAGGCAC
AGATAGATCATTATCTAGGACTTGCAAATAAGAATGTTAAAGATGCTATGGCTAAAATCCAAGCAAAAAT
CCCTGGATTGAAGCGCAAAGCTGAATGAGCGGCCGCTAAGTAAGTAAGATCCGCCCCTCTCCCTCCCCCC
CCCTAACGTTACTGGCCGAAGCCGCTTGGAATAAGGCCGGTGTGCGTTTGTCTATATGTTATTTTCCACC
ATATTGCCGTCTTTTGGCAATGTGAGGGCCCGGAAACCTGGCCCTGTCTTCTTGACGAGCATTCCTAGGG
GTCTTTCCCCTCTCGCCAAAGGAATGCAAGGTCTGTTGAATGTCGTGAAGGAAGCAGTTCCTCTGGAAGC
TTCTTGAAGACAAACAACGTCTGTAGCGACCCTTTGCAGGCAGCGGAACCCCCCACCTGGCGACAGGTGC
CTCTGCGGCCAAAAGCCACGTGTATAAGATACACCTGCAAAGGCGGCACAACCCCAGTGCCACGTTGTGA
GTTGGATAGTTGTGGAAAGAGTCAAATGGCTCTCCTCAAGCGTATTCAACAAGGGGCTGAAGGATGCCCA
GAAGGTACCCCATTGTATGGGATCTGATCTGGGGCCTCGGTACACATGCTTTACATGTGTTTAGTCGAGG
TTAAAAAAACGTCTAGGCCCCCCGAACCACGGGGACGTGGTTTTCCTTTGAAAAACACGATGATAATATG
GCCACAACCATGGCCAAGCCTTTGTCTCAAGAAGAATCCACCCTCATTGAAAGAGCAACGGCTACAATCA
ACAGCATCCCCATCTCTGAAGACTACAGCGTCGCCAGCGCAGCTCTCTCTAGCGACGGCCGCATCTTCAC
TGGTGTCAATGTATATCATTTTACTGGGGGACCTTGTGCAGAACTCGTGGTGCTGGGCACTGCTGCTGCT
GCGGCAGCTGGCAACCTGACTTGTATCGTCGCGATCGGAAATGAGAACAGGGGCATCTTGAGCCCCTGCG
GACGGTGCCGACAGGTGCTTCTCGATCTGCATCCTGGGATCAAAGCCATAGTGAAGGACAGTGATGGACA
GCCGACGGCAGTTGGGATTCGTGAATTGCTGCCCTCTGGTTATGTGTGGGAGGGCGGTAGTGGCGAGGGC
AGAGGAAGTCTTCTAACATGCGGTGACGTGGAGGAGAATCCCGGCCCTGCTCCAAAGAAGAAGCGTAAGG
TAAATCGATCGCTAGTCGAGAGATCCTAATCAACCTCTGGATTACAAAATTTGTGAAAGATTGACTGGTA
TTCTTAACTATGTTGCTCCTTTTACGCTATGTGGATACGCTGCTTTAATGCCTTTGTATCATGCTATTGC
TTCCCGTATGGCTTTCATTTTCTCCTCCTTGTATAAATCCTGGTTGCTGTCTCTTTATGAGGAGTTGTGG
CCCGTTGTCAGGCAACGTGGCGTGGTGTGCACTGTGTTTGCTGACGCAACCCCCACTGGTTGGGGCATTG
CCACCACCTGTCAGCTCCTTTCCGGGACTTTCGCTTTCCCCCTCCCTATTGCCACGGCGGAACTCATCGC
CGCCTGCCTTGCCCGCTGCTGGACAGGGGCTCGGCTGTTGGGCACTGACAATTCCGTGGTGTTGTCGGGG
AAATCATCGTCCTTTCCTTGGCTGCTCGCCTGTGTTGCCACCTGGATTCTGCGCGGGACGTCCTTCTGCT
ACGTCCCTTCGGCCCTCAATCCAGCGGACCTTCCTTCCCGCGGCCTGCTGCCGGCTCTGCGGCCTCTTCC
GCGTCTTCGCCTTCGCCCTCAGACGAGTCGGATCTCCCTTTGGGCCGCCTCCCCGCCTGGTACCTTTAAG
ACCAATGACTTACAAGGCAGCTGTAGATCTTAGCCACTTTTTAAAAGAAAAGGGGGGACTGGAAGGGCTA
ATTCACTCCCAACGAAGACAAGATCACCTGCAGGACAGGCGCGCCCTGCTTTTTGCTTGTACTGGGTCTC
TCTGGTTAGACCAGATCTGAGCCTGGGAGCTCTCTGGCTAACTAGGGAACCCACTGCTTAAGCCTCAATA
AAGCTTGCCTTGAGTGCTTCAAGTAGTGTGTGCCCGTCTGTTGTGTGACTCTGGTAACTAGAGATCCCTC
AGACCCTTTTAGTCAGTGTGGAAAATCTCTAGCACCCGGGCGATTAAGGAAAGGGCTAGATCATTCTTGA
AGACGAAAGGGCCTCGTGATACGCCTATTTTTATAGGTTAATGTCATGATAATAATGGTTTCTTAGACGT
CAGGTGGCACTTTTCGGGGAAATGTGCGCGGAACCCCTATTTGTTTATTTTTCTAAATACATTCAAATAT
GTATCCGCTCATGAGACAATAACCCTGATAAATGCTTCAATAATATTGAAAAAGGAAGAGTATGAGTATT
CAACATTTCCGTGTCGCCCTTATTCCCTTTTTTGCGGCATTTTGCCTTCCTGTTTTTGCTCACCCAGAAA
CGCTGGTGAAAGTAAAAGATGCTGAAGATCAGTTGGGTGCACGAGTGGGTTACATCGAACTGGATCTCAA
CAGCGGTAAGATCCTTGAGAGTTTTCGCCCCGAAGAACGTTTTCCAATGATGAGCACTTTTAAAGTTCTG
CTATGTGGCGCGGTATTATCCCGTGTTGACGCCGGGCAAGAGCAACTCGGTCGCCGCATACACTATTCTC
AGAATGACTTGGTTGAGTACTCACCAGTCACAGAAAAGCATCTTACGGATGGCATGACAGTAAGAGAATT
ATGCAGTGCTGCCATAACCATGAGTGATAACACTGCGGCCAACTTACTTCTGACAACGATCGGAGGACCG
AAGGAGCTAACCGCTTTTTTGCACAACATGGGGGATCATGTAACTCGCCTTGATCGTTGGGAACCGGAGC
TGAATGAAGCCATACCAAACGACGAGCGTGACACCACGATGCCTGTAGCAATGGCAACAACGTTGCGCAA
ACTATTAACTGGCGAACTACTTACTCTAGCTTCCCGGCAACAATTAATAGACTGGATGGAGGCGGATAAA
GTTGCAGGACCACTTCTGCGCTCGGCCCTTCCGGCTGGCTGGTTTATTGCTGATAAATCTGGAGCCGGTG
AGCGTGGGTCTCGCGGTATCATTGCAGCACTGGGGCCAGATGGTAAGCCCTCCCGTATCGTAGTTATCTA
CACGACGGGGAGTCAGGCAACTATGGATGAACGAAATAGACAGATCGCTGAGATAGGTGCCTCACTGATT
AAGCATTGGTAACTGTCAGACCAAGTTTACTCATATATACTTTAGATTGATTTAAAACTTCATTTTTAAT
TTAAAAGGATCTAGGTGAAGATCCTTTTTGATAATCTCATGACCAAAATCCCTTAACGTGAGTTTTCGTT
CCACTGAGCGTCAGACCCCGTAGAAAAGATCAAAGGATCTTCTTGAGATCCTTTTTTTCTGCGCGTAATC
TGCTGCTTGCAAACAAAAAAACCACCGCTACCAGCGGTGGTTTGTTTGCCGGATCAAGAGCTACCAACTC
TTTTTCCGAAGGTAACTGGCTTCAGCAGAGCGCAGATACCAAATACTGTTCTTCTAGTGTAGCCGTAGTT
AGGCCACCACTTCAAGAACTCTGTAGCACCGCCTACATACCTCGCTCTGCTAATCCTGTTACCAGTGGCT
GCTGCCAGTGGCGATAAGTCGTGTCTTACCGGGTTGGACTCAAGACGATAGTTACCGGATAAGGCGCAGC
GGTCGGGCTGAACGGGGGGTTCGTGCACACAGCCCAGCTTGGAGCGAACGACCTACACCGAACTGAGATA
CCTACAGCGTGAGCTATGAGAAAGCGCCACGCTTCCCGAAGGGAGAAAGGCGGACAGGTATCCGGTAAGC
GGCAGGGTCGGAACAGGAGAGCGCACGAGGGAGCTTCCAGGGGGAAACGCCTGGTATCTTTATAGTCCTG
TCGGGTTTCGCCACCTCTGACTTGAGCGTCGATTTTTGTGATGCTCGTCAGGGGGGCGGAGCCTATGGAA
AAACGCCAGCAACGCGGCCTTTTTACGGTTCCTGGCCTTTTGCTGGCCTTTTGCTCACATGTTCTTTCCT
GCGTTATCCCCTGATTCTGTGGATAACCGTATTACCGCCTTTGAGTGAGCTGATACCGCTCGCCGCAGCC
GAACGACCGAGCGCAGCGAGTCAGTGAGCGAGGAAGCGGAAGAGCGCCCAATACGCAAACCGCCTCTCCC
CGCGCGTTGGCCGATTCATTAATGCAGCAAGCTCATGGCTGACTAATTTTTTTTATTTATGCAGAGGCCG
AGGCCGCCTCGGCCTCTGAGCTATTCCAGAAGTAGTGAGGAGGCTTTTTTGGAGGCCTAGGCTTTTGCAA
AAAGCTCCCCGTGGCACGACAGGTTTCCCGACTGGAAAGCGGGCAGTGAGCGCAACGCAATTAATGTGAG
TTAGCTCACTCATTAGGCACCCCAGGCTTTACACTTTATGCTTCCGGCTCGTATGTTGTGTGGAATTGTG
AGCGGATAACAATTTCACACAGGAAACAGCTATGACATGATTACGAATTTCACAAATAAAGCATTTTTTT
CACTGCATTCTAGTTGTGGTTTGTCCAAACTCATCAATGTATCTTATCATGTCTGGATCAACTGGATAAC
TCAAGCTAACCAAAATCATCCCAAACTTCCCACCCCATACCCTATTACCACTGCCAATTACCTGTGGTTT
CATTTACTCTAAACCTGTGATTCCTCTGAATTATTTTCATTTTAAAGAAATTGTATTTGTTAAATATGTA
CTACAAACTTAGTAGTTGGAAGGGCTAATTCACTCCCAAAGAAGACAAGATATCCTTGATCTGTGGATCT
ACCACACACAAGGCTACTTCCCTGATTAGCAGAACTACACACCAGGGCCAGGGGTCAGATATCCACTGAC
CTTTGGATGGTGCTACAAGCTAGTACCAGTTGAGCCAGATAAGGTAGAAGAGGCCAATAAAGGAGAGAAC
ACCAGCTTGTTACACCCTGTGAGCCTGCATGGGATGGATGACCCGGAGAGAGAAGTGTTAGAGTGGAGGT
TTGACAGCCGCCTAGCATTTCATCACGTGGCCCGAGAGCTGCATCCGGAGTACTTCAAGAACTGCTGATA
TCGAGCTTGCTACAAGGGACTTTCCGCTGGGGACTTTCCAGGGAGGCGTGGCCTGGGCGGGACTGGGGAG
TGGCGAGCCCTCAGATCCTGCATATAAGCAGCTGCTTTTTGCCTGTACTGGGTCTCTCTGGTTAGACCAG
ATCTGAGCCTGGGAGCTCTCTGGCTAACTAGGGAACCCACTGCTTAAGCCTCAATAAAGCTTGCCTTGAG
TGCTTCAAGTAGTGTGTGCCCGTCTGTTGTGTGACTCTGGTAACTAGAGATCCCTCAGACCCTTTTAGTC
AGTGTGGAAAATCTCTAGCAGTGGCGCCCGAACAGGGACTTGAAAGCGAAAGGGAAACCAGAGGAGCTCT
CTCGACGCAGGACTCGGCTTGCTGAAGCGCGCACGGCAAGAGGCGAGGGGCGGCGACTGCAGAGTACGCC
AAAAATTTTGACTAGCGGAGGCTAGAAGGAGAGAGATGGGTGCGAGAGCGTCAGTATTAAGCGGGGGAGA
ATTAGATCGCGATGGGAAAAAATTCGGTTAAGGCCAGGGGGAAAGAAAAAATATAAATTAAAACATATAG
TATGGGCAAGCAGGGAGCTAGAACGATTCGCAGTTAATCCTGGCCTGTTAGAAACATCAGAAGGCTGTAG
ACAAATACTGGGACAGCTACAACCATCCCTTCAGACAGGATCAGAAGAACTTAGATCATTATATAATACA
GTAGCAACCCTCTATTGTGTGCATCAAAGGATAGAGATAAAAGACACCAAGGAAGCTTTAGACAAGATAG
AGGAAGAGCAAAACAAAAGTAAGACCACCGCACAGCAAGCGGCCGGCCGCTGATCTTCAGACCTGGAGGA
GGAGATATGAGGGACAATTGGAGAAGTGAATTATATAAATATAAAGTAGTAAAAATTGAACCATTAGGAG
TAGCACCCACCAAGGCAAAGAGAAGAGTGGTGCAGAGAGAAAAAAGAGCAGTGGGAATAGGAGCTTTGTT
CCTTGGGTTCTTGGGAGCAGCAGGAAGCACTATGGGCGCAGCGTCAATGACGCTGACGGTACAGGCCAGA
CAATTATTGTCTGGTATAGTGCAGCAGCAGAACAATTTGCTGAGGGCTATTGAGGCGCAACAGCATCTGT
TGCAACTCACAGTCTGGGGCATCAAGCAGCTCCAGGCAAGAATCCTGGCTGTGGAAAGATACCTAAAGGA
TCAACAGCTCCTGGGGATTTGGGGTTGCTCTGGAAAACTCATTTGCACCACTGCTGTGCCTTGGAATGCT
AGTTGGAGTAATAAATCTCTGGAACAGATTTGGAATCACACGACCTGGATGGAGTGGGACAGAGAAATTA
ACAATTACACAAGCTTAATACACTCCTTAATTGAAGAATCGCAAAACCAGCAAGAAAAGAATGAACAAGA
ATTATTGGAATTAGATAAATGGGCAAGTTTGTGGAATTGGTTTAACATAACAAATTGGCTGTGGTATATA
AAATTATTCATAATGATAGTAGGAGGCTTGGTAGGTTTAAGAATAGTTTTTGCTGTACTTTCTATAGTGA
ATAGAGTTAGGCAGGGATATTCACCATTATCGTTTCAGACCCACCTCCCAACCCCGAGGGGACCCGACAG
GCCCGAAGGAATAGAAGAAGAAGGTGGAGAGAGAGACAGAGACAGATCCATTCGATTAGTGAACGGATCT
CGACGGTATCGCCGAATTCTCAACAATAGGCAGTATTCATCCACAATTTTAAAAGAAAAGGGGGGATTGG
GGGGTACAGTGCAGGGGAAAGAATAGTAGACATAATAGCAACAGACATACAAACTAAAGAATTACAAAAA
CAAATTACAAAAATTCAAAATTTTCGGGTTTATTACTCGGACAGCAGAGATCCAGTTTGGACTAGTGGAG
TTCCGCGTTACATAACTTACGCAAAATGGCCCGCCTGGCTGACCGCCCAACGACCCCCGCCCATTGACGT
CAATAATGACCAATGTTCCCATAGTAACGCCAATAGGGACTTTCCATTGACGTCAATGGGTGGAGTATTT
ACGCAAAACTGCCCACTTGGCAGTACATCAAGTGTATCATTTGCCAACAACGCCCCCTATTGACGTCAAT
GACGCAAAATGGCCCGCCTGGCATTATGCCCAGTACATGACCTTATGGGACTTTCCTACTTGGCAGTACA
TCTACGTATTAGTCATCGCTATTACCATGGTGATGCGGTTTTGGCAGTACATCAATGGGCGTGGATAGCG
GTTTGACTCACGGGGATTTCCAAGTCTCCACCCCATTGACGTCAATGGGAGTTTGTTTTGGCACCAAAAT
CAACGGGACTTTCCAAAATGTCGTAACAACTCCGCCCCATTGACGCAAATGGGCGGTAGGCGTGTACGGT
GGGAGGTCTATATAAGCAGAGCTCGTTTAGTGAACCGTCAGATCGCCTGGAGACGCCATCCACGCTGTTT
TGACCTCCATTCAAGACACCGGCGGCCTTAATTAAACC
